Addgene plasmid #143182: TFORF2244
Purpose: Lentiviral vector for overexpressing transcription factor ORFs with unique 24-bp barcodes. Barcodes facilitate identification of transcription factors in pooled screens.
Depositing lab: Feng Zhang. Depositing organization: Broad Institute. Publication: A transcription factor atlas of directed differentiation. Joung J, Ma S, Tay T, Geiger-Schuller KR, Kirchgatterer PC, Verdine VK, Guo B, Arias-Garcia MA, Allen WE, Singh A, Kuksenko O, Abudayyeh OO, Gootenberg JS, Fu Z, Macrae RK, Buenrostro JD, Regev A, Zhang F. Cell. 2023 Jan 5;186(1):209-229.e26. doi: 10.1016/j.cell.2022.11.026. PubMed 36608654.
Backbone
  Vector backbone: pLX_TRC317
  Backbone manufacturer: Broad Institute Genetic Perturbation Platform
  Backbone size w/o insert (bp): 8264
  Vector type: Mammalian Expression, Lentiviral
  Selectable markers: Puromycin
Growth in bacteria
  Bacterial resistance: Ampicillin, 100 μg/mL
  Growth temperature: 37°C
  Growth strain: NEB Stable
  Copy number: High Copy
Gene/Insert
  Gene/Insert name: TCF15
  Species: H. sapiens (human)
  Insert size (bp): 701
  Entrez Gene: TCF15 (a.k.a. EC2, PARAXIS, bHLHa40)
  Promoter: EF1a
  Cloning method: Unknown
  Sequencing primers: 5′ GGGTGGAGACTGAAGTTAGGCCAG; 3′ CACATAGCGTAAAAGGAGCAACATAG
Terms and licenses: Academic/Nonprofit Terms; Industry Terms: Not Available to Industry
Depositor comments: NM_004609,ENST00000246080 . The transcription factor ORF portion of this plasmid was synthesized by Genewiz. Please test multiple small colonies in case of plasmid recombination. To make this collection available in a timely manner, a portion of this collection was not fully sequenced by Addgene. If an Addgene verified full plasmid sequence is not available, please contact us prior to placing an order to request the full sequence.
How to cite: TFORF2244 was a gift from Feng Zhang (Addgene plasmid # 143182 ; http://n2t.net/addgene:143182 ; RRID:Addgene_143182)
