[The description below was written by a language model from this plasmid's Addgene catalogue record and pLannotate feature annotations shown in this document.]
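Description:
TFORF2244 is a lentiviral mammalian expression plasmid built on the pLX_TRC317 backbone. It belongs to a barcoded transcription factor ORF collection designed for overexpression and pooled screening. It is propagated in E. coli through a high-copy ColE1/pUC-type origin with ampicillin selection (AmpR under its own bla promoter). The bacterial portion also carries an f1 origin and leftover lac, T3 and T7 cloning-vector elements. The depositor warns that recombination can occur, as is common for plasmids containing LTR repeats.

The transfer cassette has a third-generation, self-inactivating layout. An RSV promoter drives a truncated HIV-1 5' LTR, followed by the Ψ packaging signal with a gag fragment, the RRE for Rev-dependent export of the genomic RNA, a cPPT/CTS, and a ΔU3 3' LTR followed by an SV40 polyadenylation signal. Within the provirus, an SV40 early promoter/origin region sits upstream of the puromycin N-acetyltransferase gene, which allows selection of transduced cells. Downstream of this, the EF-1α promoter drives the human TCF15 ORF (also known as paraxis or bHLHa40), a synthesized basic helix-loop-helix transcription factor coding sequence. A WPRE after the ORF enhances transcript stability and expression.

The record states that each construct carries a unique 24-bp barcode, but the feature table does not annotate it. The short U6 promoter fragment called between the ORF and the WPRE is probably residual backbone sequence rather than a functional Pol III unit. In pooled screens, the barcode identifies which transcription factor a cell received, as in the directed-differentiation studies for which the collection was made.
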