Features (pLannotate 1.2.2; 31 found; start..end, strand, type, name):
      5..231     +  promoter       RSV promoter: Rous sarcoma virus enhancer/promoter
    232..412     +  LTR            5' LTR (truncated): truncated 5' long terminal repeat (LTR) from HIV-1
    459..584     +  misc_feature   HIV-1 Ψ: packaging signal of human immunodeficiency virus type 1
    568..931     +  CDS            HIV-1 gag (fragment): gag protein from human immunodeficiency virus 1; gag
   1077..1310    +  misc_feature   RRE: The Rev response element (RRE) of HIV-1 allows for Rev-dependent mRNA export from the nucleus to the cytoplasm.
   1687..1713    +  CDS            Rev (fragment): human immunodeficiency virus 1 (HIV-1) Rev protein; rev; enhances nuclear export of unspliced and incompletely spliced viral mRNAs
   1720..1743    +  promoter       SV40 promoter (fragment): SV40 early promoter
   1744..1815    +  promoter       SV40 promoter (fragment): SV40 enhancer and early promoter
   1839..1974    +  rep_origin     SV40 ori: SV40 origin of replication
   2020..2616    +  CDS            PuroR (fragment): puromycin N-acetyltransferase; pac from Streptomyces; confers resistance to puromycin
   2665..2782    +  misc_feature   cPPT/CTS: central polypurine tract and central termination sequence of HIV-1
   2847..2913    +  CDS            small t antigen (fragment): SV40 (simian virus 40) small t antigen
   2920..4098    +  promoter       EF-1α promoter: strong constitutive promoter for human elongation factor EF-1α
   4115..4711    +  CDS            TCF15: TCF15_HUMAN - Also known as BHLHA40 From Homo sapiens (Human).
   4727..4780    +  promoter       U6 promoter (fragment): RNA polymerase III promoter for human U6 snRNA
   4822..5410    +  misc_feature   WPRE: woodchuck hepatitis virus posttranscriptional regulatory element
   5461..5480    +  misc_feature   cPPT/CTS (fragment): central polypurine tract and central termination sequence of HIV-1
   5482..5715    +  LTR            3' LTR (ΔU3): self-inactivating 3' long terminal repeat (LTR) from HIV-1
   5793..5914    +  polyA_signal   SV40 poly(A) signal: SV40 polyadenylation signal
   5954..6089    +  rep_origin     SV40 ori: SV40 origin of replication
   6110..6128    -  promoter       T7 promoter: promoter for bacteriophage T7 RNA polymerase
   6136..6291    +  CDS            lacZα (fragment): LacZα fragment of β-galactosidase; lacZ fragment
   6296..6724    +  rep_origin     f1 ori (sequence partly withheld): f1 bacteriophage origin of replication; arrow indicates direction of (+) strand synthesis
   6777..6881    +  promoter       AmpR promoter: bla
   6882..7742    +  CDS            AmpR: β-lactamase; bla; confers resistance to ampicillin, carbenicillin, and related antibiotics
   7913..8501    +  rep_origin     ori: high-copy-number ColE1/pMB1/pBR322/pUC origin of replication
   8684..8776    +  CDS            lacI (fragment): lac repressor; lacI; The lac repressor binds to the lac operator to inhibit transcription in E. coli. This inhibition can be relieved by adding lactose or isopropyl-β-D-thiogalactopyranoside (IPTG).
   8789..8810    +  protein_bind   CAP binding site: CAP binding activates transcription in the presence of cAMP. E. coli catabolite activator protein
   8825..8855    +  promoter       lac promoter: promoter for the E. coli lac operon
   8863..8879    +  protein_bind   lac operator: The lac repressor binds to the lac operator to inhibit transcription in E. coli. This inhibition can be relieved by adding lactose or isopropyl-β-D-thiogalactopyranoside (IPTG). lac repressor encoded by lacI
   8924..8942    +  promoter       T3 promoter: promoter for bacteriophage T3 RNA polymerase
>Addgene plasmid #143182 | TFORF2244 | addgene full sequence | sequence record 397841 | Addgene NGS Result
TTAATGTAGTCTTATGCAATACTCTTGTAGTCTTGCAACATGGTAACGATGAGTTAGCAACATGCCTTAC
AAGGAGAGAAAAAGCACCGTGCATGCCGATTGGTGGAAGTAAGGTGGTACGATCGTGCCTTATTAGGAAG
GCAACAGACGGGTCTGACATGGATTGGACGAACCACTGAATTGCCGCATTGCAGAGATATTGTATTTAAG
TGCCTAGCTCGATACATAAACGGGTCTCTCTGGTTAGACCAGATCTGAGCCTGGGAGCTCTCTGGCTAAC
TAGGGAACCCACTGCTTAAGCCTCAATAAAGCTTGCCTTGAGTGCTTCAAGTAGTGTGTGCCCGTCTGTT
GTGTGACTCTGGTAACTAGAGATCCCTCAGACCCTTTTAGTCAGTGTGGAAAATCTCTAGCAGTGGCGCC
CGAACAGGGACTTGAAAGCGAAAGGGAAACCAGAGGAGCTCTCTCGACGCAGGACTCGGCTTGCTGAAGC
GCGCACGGCAAGAGGCGAGGGGCGGCGACTGGTGAGTACGCCAAAAATTTTGACTAGCGGAGGCTAGAAG
GAGAGAGATGGGTGCGAGAGCGTCAGTATTAAGCGGGGGAGAATTAGATCGCGATGGGAAAAAATTCGGT
TAAGGCCAGGGGGAAAGAAAAAATATAAATTAAAACATATAGTATGGGCAAGCAGGGAGCTAGAACGATT
CGCAGTTAATCCTGGCCTGTTAGAAACATCAGAAGGCTGTAGACAAATACTGGGACAGCTACAACCATCC
CTTCAGACAGGATCAGAAGAACTTAGATCATTATATAATACAGTAGCAACCCTCTATTGTGTGCATCAAA
GGATAGAGATAAAAGACACCAAGGAAGCTTTAGACAAGATAGAGGAAGAGCAAAACAAAAGTAAGACCAC
CGCACAGCAAGCGGCCGCTGATCTTCAGACCTGGAGGAGGAGATATGAGGGACAATTGGAGAAGTGAATT
ATATAAATATAAAGTAGTAAAAATTGAACCATTAGGAGTAGCACCCACCAAGGCAAAGAGAAGAGTGGTG
CAGAGAGAAAAAAGAGCAGTGGGAATAGGAGCTTTGTTCCTTGGGTTCTTGGGAGCAGCAGGAAGCACTA
TGGGCGCAGCGTCAATGACGCTGACGGTACAGGCCAGACAATTATTGTCTGGTATAGTGCAGCAGCAGAA
CAATTTGCTGAGGGCTATTGAGGCGCAACAGCATCTGTTGCAACTCACAGTCTGGGGCATCAAGCAGCTC
CAGGCAAGAATCCTGGCTGTGGAAAGATACCTAAAGGATCAACAGCTCCTGGGGATTTGGGGTTGCTCTG
GAAAACTCATTTGCACCACTGCTGTGCCTTGGAATGCTAGTTGGAGTAATAAATCTCTGGAACAGATTTG
GAATCACACGACCTGGATGGAGTGGGACAGAGAAATTAACAATTACACAAGCTTAATACACTCCTTAATT
GAAGAATCGCAAAACCAGCAAGAAAAGAATGAACAAGAATTATTGGAATTAGATAAATGGGCAAGTTTGT
GGAATTGGTTTAACATAACAAATTGGCTGTGGTATATAAAATTATTCATAATGATAGTAGGAGGCTTGGT
AGGTTTAAGAATAGTTTTTGCTGTACTTTCTATAGTGAATAGAGTTAGGCAGGGATATTCACCATTATCG
TTTCAGACCCACCTCCCAACCCCGAGGGGACCCATGCATTGCATCTCAATTAGTCAGCAACCAGGTGTGG
AAAGTCCCCAGGCTCCCCAGCAGGCAGAAGTATGCAAAGCATGCGTCTCAATTAGTCAGCAACCATAGTC
CCGCCCCTAACTCCGCCCATCCCGCCCCTAACTCCGCCCAGTTCCGCCCATTCTCCGCCCCATGGCTGAC
TAATTTTTTTTATTTATGCAGAGGCCGAGGCCGCCTCGGCCTCTGAGCTATTCCAGAAGTAGTGAGGAGG
CTTTTTTGGAGGCCTAGGCTTTTGCAAAAAGCTTTCTAGAGGTACCACCGGAGCTTACCATGACCGAGTA
CAAGCCCACGGTGCGCCTCGCCACCCGCGACGACGTCCCCAGGGCCGTACGCACCCTCGCCGCCGCGTTC
GCCGACTACCCCGCCACGCGCCACACCGTCGATCCGGACCGCCACATCGAGCGGGTCACCGAGCTGCAAG
AACTCTTCCTCACGCGCGTCGGGCTCGACATCGGCAAGGTGTGGGTCGCGGACGACGGCGCCGCCGTGGC
GGTCTGGACCACGCCGGAGAGCGTCGAAGCGGGGGCGGTGTTCGCCGAGATCGGCCCGCGCATGGCCGAG
TTGAGCGGTTCCCGGCTGGCCGCGCAGCAACAGATGGAAGGCCTCCTGGCGCCGCACCGGCCCAAGGAGC
CCGCGTGGTTCCTGGCCACCGTCGGCGTCTCGCCCGACCACCAGGGCAAGGGTCTGGGCAGCGCCGTCGT
GCTCCCCGGAGTGGAGGCGGCCGAGCGCGCCGGGGTGCCCGCCTTCCTGGAGACCTCCGCGCCCCGCAAC
CTCCCCTTCTACGAGCGGCTCGGCTTCACCGTCACCGCCGACGTCGAGGTGCCCGAAGGACCGCGCACCT
GGTGCATGACCCGCAAGCCCGGTGCCAGTTAACGAATTCTAGATCTTGAGACAAATGGCAGTATTCATCC
ACAATTTTAAAAGAAAAGGGGGGATTGGGGGGTACAGTGCAGGGGAAAGAATAGTAGACATAATAGCAAC
AGACATACAAACTAAAGAATTACAAAAACAAATTACAAAAATTCAAAATTTTCGGGTTTATTACAGGGAC
AGCAGAGATCCACTTTGGCGCCGGCTCGAGGCCTGCAGGTGCAAAGATGGATAAAGTTTTAAACAGAGAG
GAATCTTTGCAGCTAATGGACCTTCTAGGTCTTGAAAGGAGTGGGAATTGGCTCCGGTGCCCGTCAGTGG
GCAGAGCGCACATCGCCCACAGTCCCCGAGAAGTTGGGGGGAGGGGTCGGCAATTGAACCGGTGCCTAGA
GAAGGTGGCGCGGGGTAAACTGGGAAAGTGATGTCGTGTACTGGCTCCGCCTTTTTCCCGAGGGTGGGGG
AGAACCGTATATAAGTGCAGTAGTCGCCGTGAACGTTCTTTTTCGCAACGGGTTTGCCGCCAGAACACAG
GTAAGTGCCGTGTGTGGTTCCCGCGGGCCTGGCCTCTTTACGGGTTATGGCCCTTGCGTGCCTTGAATTA
CTTCCACCTGGCTGCAGTACGTGATTCTTGATCCCGAGCTTCGGGTTGGAAGTGGGTGGGAGAGTTCGAG
GCCTTGCGCTTAAGGAGCCCCTTCGCCTCGTGCTTGAGTTGAGGCCTGGCCTGGGCGCTGGGGCCGCCGC
GTGCGAATCTGGTGGCACCTTCGCGCCTGTCTCGCTGCTTTCGATAAGTCTCTAGCCATTTAAAATTTTT
GATGACCTGCTGCGACGCTTTTTTTCTGGCAAGATAGTCTTGTAAATGCGGGCCAAGATCTGCACACTGG
TATTTCGGTTTTTGGGGCCGCGGGCGGCGACGGGGCCCGTGCGTCCCAGCGCACATGTTCGGCGAGGCGG
GGCCTGCGAGCGCGGCCACCGAGAATCGGACGGGGGTAGTCTCAAGCTGGCCGGCCTGCTCTGGTGCCTG
GCCTCGCGCCGCCGTGTATCGCCCCGCCCTGGGCGGCAAGGCTGGCCCGGTCGGCACCAGTTGCGTGAGC
GGAAAGATGGCCGCTTCCCGGCCCTGCTGCAGGGAGCTCAAAATGGAGGACGCGGCGCTCGGGAGAGCGG
GCGGGTGAGTCACCCACACAAAGGAAAAGGGCCTTTCCGTCCTCAGCCGTCGCTTCATGTGACTCCACGG
AGTACCGGGCGCCGTCCAGGCACCTCGATTAGTTCTCGAGCTTTTGGAGTACGTCGTCTTTAGGTTGGGG
GGAGGGGTTTTATGCGATGGAGTTTCCCCACACTGAGTGGGTGGAGACTGAAGTTAGGCCAGCTTGGCAC
TTGATGTAATTCTCCTTGGAATTTGCCCTTTTTGAGTTTGGATCTTGGTTCATTCTCAAGCCTCAGACAG
TGGTTCAAAGTTTTTTTCTTCCATTTCAGGTGTCGTGAGGCTAGCACCGCCACCATGGCGTTCGCGCTGC
TGCGGCCCGTCGGCGCGCACGTGCTGTACCCGGACGTGCGGCTGCTGAGCGAGGACGAGGAGAACCGCAG
CGAGAGCGACGCGTCGGACCAGTCGTTCGGCTGCTGCGAGGGCCCGGAGGCGGCGCGGCGCGGCCCGGGC
CCCGGGGGCGGGCGGCGGGCGGGCGGCGGCGGCGGCGCGGGCCCCGTGGTGGTGGTGCGACAGCGGCAGG
CGGCCAACGCGCGGGAGCGGGACCGCACTCAGAGCGTGAACACGGCCTTCACGGCGCTGCGCACGCTCAT
CCCCACCGAGCCGGTGGACCGCAAGCTGTCCAAGATCGAGACCGTGCGCCTGGCGTCCAGCTACATCGCG
CACCTGGCCAACGTGCTGCTGCTGGGCGACTCGGCCGACGACGGGCAGCCGTGCTTCCGTGCCGCGGGCA
GTGCCAAGGGCGCCGTCCCCGCCGCCGCCGACGGCGGCCGCCAGCCGCGCTCCATCTGCACCTTCTGCCT
CAGCAACCAGCGCAAGGGGGGTGGCCGTCGTGACCTGGGGGGCAGCTGCTTGAAGGTGAGGGGGGTGGCC
CCCCTTCGAGGGCCACGGAGATAGTAATGAACTAGTCCGTAACTTGAAAGTATTTCGATTTCTTGGCTTT
ATATATCTTGTGGAAAGGACGATCATAATCCTGCGCAATGAAGTCGACGCGTTAAGTCGACAATCAACCT
CTGGATTACAAAATTTGTGAAAGATTGACTGGTATTCTTAACTATGTTGCTCCTTTTACGCTATGTGGAT
ACGCTGCTTTAATGCCTTTGTATCATGCTATTGCTTCCCGTATGGCTTTCATTTTCTCCTCCTTGTATAA
ATCCTGGTTGCTGTCTCTTTATGAGGAGTTGTGGCCCGTTGTCAGGCAACGTGGCGTGGTGTGCACTGTG
TTTGCTGACGCAACCCCCACTGGTTGGGGCATTGCCACCACCTGTCAGCTCCTTTCCGGGACTTTCGCTT
TCCCCCTCCCTATTGCCACGGCGGAACTCATCGCCGCCTGCCTTGCCCGCTGCTGGACAGGGGCTCGGCT
GTTGGGCACTGACAATTCCGTGGTGTTGTCGGGGAAATCATCGTCCTTTCCTTGGCTGCTCGCCTGTGTT
GCCACCTGGATTCTGCGCGGGACGTCCTTCTGCTACGTCCCTTCGGCCCTCAATCCAGCGGACCTTCCTT
CCCGCGGCCTGCTGCCGGCTCTGCGGCCTCTTCCGCGTCTTCGCCTTCGCCCTCAGACGAGTCGGATCTC
CCTTTGGGCCGCCTCCCCGCGTCGACTTTAAGACCAATGACTTACAAGGCAGCTGTAGATCTTAGCCACT
TTTTAAAAGAAAAGGGGGGACTGGAAGGGCTAATTCACTCCCAACGAAGACAAGATCTGCTTTTTGCTTG
TACTGGGTCTCTCTGGTTAGACCAGATCTGAGCCTGGGAGCTCTCTGGCTAACTAGGGAACCCACTGCTT
AAGCCTCAATAAAGCTTGCCTTGAGTGCTTCAAGTAGTGTGTGCCCGTCTGTTGTGTGACTCTGGTAACT
AGAGATCCCTCAGACCCTTTTAGTCAGTGTGGAAAATCTCTAGCAGTACGTATAGTAGTTCATGTCATCT
TATTATTCAGTATTTATAACTTGCAAAGAAATGAATATCAGAGAGTGAGAGGAACTTGTTTATTGCAGCT
TATAATGGTTACAAATAAAGCAATAGCATCACAAATTTCACAAATAAAGCATTTTTTTCACTGCATTCTA
GTTGTGGTTTGTCCAAACTCATCAATGTATCTTATCATGTCTGGCTCTAGCTATCCCGCCCCTAACTCCG
CCCATCCCGCCCCTAACTCCGCCCAGTTCCGCCCATTCTCCGCCCCATGGCTGACTAATTTTTTTTATTT
ATGCAGAGGCCGAGGCCGCCTCGGCCTCTGAGCTATTCCAGAAGTAGTGAGGAGGCTTTTTTGGAGGCCT
AGGGACGTACCCAATTCGCCCTATAGTGAGTCGTATTACGCGCGCTCACTGGCCGTCGTTTTACAACGTC
GTGACTGGGAAAACCCTGGCGTTACCCAACTTAATCGCCTTGCAGCACATCCCCCTTTCGCCAGCTGGCG
TAATAGCGAAGAGGCCCGCACCGATCGCCCTTCCCAACAGTTGCGCAGCCTGAATGGCGAATGGG
[124 nt withheld, positions 6296-6419]
C
[91 nt withheld, positions 6421-6511]
A
[49 nt withheld, positions 6513-6561]
CCTTTGACGTTGGAGTCCACGTTCTTT
[37 nt withheld, positions 6589-6625]
ACCCTATCTCGGTCTATTCTTTTGATTTATAAGGGATTTTGCCGATTTCGGCCTATTGGTTAAAAAATGA
GCTGATTTAACAAAAATTTAACGCGAATTTTAACAAAATATTAACGCTTACAATTTAGGTGGCACTTTTC
GGGGAAATGTGCGCGGAACCCCTATTTGTTTATTTTTCTAAATACATTCAAATATGTATCCGCTCATGAG
ACAATAACCCTGATAAATGCTTCAATAATATTGAAAAAGGAAGAGTATGAGTATTCAACATTTCCGTGTC
GCCCTTATTCCCTTTTTTGCGGCATTTTGCCTTCCTGTTTTTGCTCACCCAGAAACGCTGGTGAAAGTAA
AAGATGCTGAAGATCAGTTGGGTGCACGAGTGGGTTACATCGAACTGGATCTCAACAGCGGTAAGATCCT
TGAGAGTTTTCGCCCCGAAGAACGTTTTCCAATGATGAGCACTTTTAAAGTTCTGCTATGTGGCGCGGTA
TTATCCCGTATTGACGCCGGGCAAGAGCAACTCGGTCGCCGCATACACTATTCTCAGAATGACTTGGTTG
AGTACTCACCAGTCACAGAAAAGCATCTTACGGATGGCATGACAGTAAGAGAATTATGCAGTGCTGCCAT
AACCATGAGTGATAACACTGCGGCCAACTTACTTCTGACAACGATCGGAGGACCGAAGGAGCTAACCGCT
TTTTTGCACAACATGGGGGATCATGTAACTCGCCTTGATCGTTGGGAACCGGAGCTGAATGAAGCCATAC
CAAACGACGAGCGTGACACCACGATGCCTGTAGCAATGGCAACAACGTTGCGCAAACTATTAACTGGCGA
ACTACTTACTCTAGCTTCCCGGCAACAATTAATAGACTGGATGGAGGCGGATAAAGTTGCAGGACCACTT
CTGCGCTCGGCCCTTCCGGCTGGCTGGTTTATTGCTGATAAATCTGGAGCCGGTGAGCGTGGGTCTCGCG
GTATCATTGCAGCACTGGGGCCAGATGGTAAGCCCTCCCGTATCGTAGTTATCTACACGACGGGGAGTCA
GGCAACTATGGATGAACGAAATAGACAGATCGCTGAGATAGGTGCCTCACTGATTAAGCATTGGTAACTG
TCAGACCAAGTTTACTCATATATACTTTAGATTGATTTAAAACTTCATTTTTAATTTAAAAGGATCTAGG
TGAAGATCCTTTTTGATAATCTCATGACCAAAATCCCTTAACGTGAGTTTTCGTTCCACTGAGCGTCAGA
CCCCGTAGAAAAGATCAAAGGATCTTCTTGAGATCCTTTTTTTCTGCGCGTAATCTGCTGCTTGCAAACA
AAAAAACCACCGCTACCAGCGGTGGTTTGTTTGCCGGATCAAGAGCTACCAACTCTTTTTCCGAAGGTAA
CTGGCTTCAGCAGAGCGCAGATACCAAATACTGTTCTTCTAGTGTAGCCGTAGTTAGGCCACCACTTCAA
GAACTCTGTAGCACCGCCTACATACCTCGCTCTGCTAATCCTGTTACCAGTGGCTGCTGCCAGTGGCGAT
AAGTCGTGTCTTACCGGGTTGGACTCAAGACGATAGTTACCGGATAAGGCGCAGCGGTCGGGCTGAACGG
GGGGTTCGTGCACACAGCCCAGCTTGGAGCGAACGACCTACACCGAACTGAGATACCTACAGCGTGAGCT
ATGAGAAAGCGCCACGCTTCCCGAAGGGAGAAAGGCGGACAGGTATCCGGTAAGCGGCAGGGTCGGAACA
GGAGAGCGCACGAGGGAGCTTCCAGGGGGAAACGCCTGGTATCTTTATAGTCCTGTCGGGTTTCGCCACC
TCTGACTTGAGCGTCGATTTTTGTGATGCTCGTCAGGGGGGCGGAGCCTATGGAAAAACGCCAGCAACGC
GGCCTTTTTACGGTTCCTGGCCTTTTGCTGGCCTTTTGCTCACATGTTCTTTCCTGCGTTATCCCCTGAT
TCTGTGGATAACCGTATTACCGCCTTTGAGTGAGCTGATACCGCTCGCCGCAGCCGAACGACCGAGCGCA
GCGAGTCAGTGAGCGAGGAAGCGGAAGAGCGCCCAATACGCAAACCGCCTCTCCCCGCGCGTTGGCCGAT
TCATTAATGCAGCTGGCACGACAGGTTTCCCGACTGGAAAGCGGGCAGTGAGCGCAACGCAATTAATGTG
AGTTAGCTCACTCATTAGGCACCCCAGGCTTTACACTTTATGCTTCCGGCTCGTATGTTGTGTGGAATTG
TGAGCGGATAACAATTTCACACAGGAAACAGCTATGACCATGATTACGCCAAGCGCGCAATTAACCCTCA
CTAAAGGGAACAAAAGCTGGAGCTGCAAGC
