>Addgene plasmid #143182 | TFORF2244 | depositor partial sequence | sequence record 281684 | Insert
ACCGCCACCATGGCGTTCGCGCTGCTGCGGCCCGTCGGCGCGCACGTGCTGTACCCGGACGTGCGGCTGC
TGAGCGAGGACGAGGAGAACCGCAGCGAGAGCGACGCGTCGGACCAGTCGTTCGGCTGCTGCGAGGGCCC
GGAGGCGGCGCGGCGCGGCCCGGGCCCCGGGGGCGGGCGGCGGGCGGGCGGCGGCGGCGGCGCGGGCCCC
GTGGTGGTGGTGCGACAGCGGCAGGCGGCCAACGCGCGGGAGCGGGACCGCACTCAGAGCGTGAACACGG
CCTTCACGGCGCTGCGCACGCTCATCCCCACCGAGCCGGTGGACCGCAAGCTGTCCAAGATCGAGACCGT
GCGCCTGGCGTCCAGCTACATCGCGCACCTGGCCAACGTGCTGCTGCTGGGCGACTCGGCCGACGACGGG
CAGCCGTGCTTCCGTGCCGCGGGCAGTGCCAAGGGCGCCGTCCCCGCCGCCGCCGACGGCGGCCGCCAGC
CGCGCTCCATCTGCACCTTCTGCCTCAGCAACCAGCGCAAGGGGGGTGGCCGTCGTGACCTGGGGGGCAG
CTGCTTGAAGGTGAGGGGGGTGGCCCCCCTTCGAGGGCCACGGAGATAGTAATGAACTAGTCCGTAACTT
GAAAGTATTTCGATTTCTTGGCTTTATATATCTTGTGGAAAGGACGATCATAATCCTGCGCAATGAAGTC
G
