>Addgene plasmid #143182 | TFORF2244 | depositor partial sequence | sequence record 281685 | Barcode
TCATAATCCTGCGCAATGAAGTCG
